>Addgene plasmid #191581 | E1_pENTR_L1-L4_HD_G1333-DddtoxA-N | addgene full sequence | sequence record 379232 | Addgene NGS Result
CGGGCCCCAAATAATGATTTTATTTTGACTGATAGTGACCTGTTCGTTGCAACAAATTGATGAGCAATGC
TTTTTTATAATGCCAACTTTGTACAAAAAAGCAGGCTTTTACCCATACGATGTTCCAGATTACGCTGATA
TCGCCGATCTACGCACGCTCGGCTACAGCCAGCAGCAACAGGAGAAGATCAAACCGAAGGTTCGTTCGAC
AGTGGCGCAGCACCACGAGGCACTGGTCGGCCACGGGTTTACACACGCGCACATCGTTGCGTTAAGCCAA
CACCCGGCAGCGTTAGGGACCGTCGCTGTCAAGTATCAGGACATGATCGCAGCGTTGCCAGAGGCGACAC
ACGAAGCGATCGTTGGCGTCGGCAAACAGTGGTCCGGCGCACGCGCTCTGGAGGCCTTGCTCACGGTGGC
GGGAGAGTTGAGAGGTCCACCGTTACAGTTGGACACAGGCCAACTTCTCAAGATTGCAAAACGTGGCGGC
GTGACCGCAGTGGAGGCAGTGCATGCATGGCGCAATGCACTGACGGGTGCCCCGCTCAAGGAGACGGGCG
CCGCTACAGGGCGCGTCCCATTCGCCATTCAGGCTGCGCAACTGTTGGGAAGGGCGATCGGTGCGGGCCT
CTTCGCTATTACGCCAGCTGGCGAAAGGGGGATGTGCTGCAAGGCGATTAAGTTGGGTAACGCCAGGGTT
TTCCCAGTCACGACGTTGTAAAACGACGGCCAGTGAGCGCGCGTAATACGACTCACTATAGGGCGAATTG
GGTACCGGGCCCCCCCTCGAGGCCCTCCAGCTTTTGTTCCCTTTAGTGAGGGTTAATTGCGCGCTTGGCG
TAATCATGGTCATAGCTGTTTCCTGTGTGAAATTGTTATCCGCTCACAATTCCACACAACATACGAGCCG
GAAGCATAAAGTGTAAAGCCTGGGGTGCCTAATGAGTGAGCTAACTCACATTAATTGCGTTGCGCTCACT
GCCCGCTTTCCACCGGTCGTCTCCACCCCTGAGCAGGTAGTGGCTATTGCATCCCACGACGGGGGCAGAC
CCGCACTGGAGTCAATTGTTGCCCAGTTATCTCGCCCTGATCCGGCGTTGGCCGCGTTGACCAACGACCA
CCTCGTCGCCTTGGCCTGCCTCGGCGGGCGTCCTGCGCTGGATGCAGTGAAAAAGGGATTGGGGGGATCT
GGTAGCTATGCGTTAGGACCCTATCAGATTTCAGCTCCTCAATTGCCTGCCTATAATGGGCAAACTGTTG
GCACCTTTTACTACGTCAATGATGCTGGAGGGTTAGAATCCAAGGTGTTCTCAAGTGGTGGTTCTGGAGG
TAGTACGAATCTTTCGGACATCATAGAGAAGGAAACTGGAAAACAGCTCGTTATCCAAGAGAGCATTCTC
ATGTTGCCAGAAGAAGTTGAAGAGGTTATAGGCAACAAACCGGAATCTGACATTCTGGTACATACCGCTT
ATGATGAGTCAACAGATGAGAACGTCATGCTTTTGACATCTGATGCACCAGAATACAAACCTTGGGCACT
TGTGATTCAGGATTCCAATGGTGAGAACAAGATCAAGATGCTATGATAACTCGAGCGATCCTCTAGACAC
CCAACTTTTCTATACAAAGTTGGCATTATAAGAAAGCATTGCTTATCAATTTGTTGCAACGAACAGGTCA
CTATCAGTCAAAATAAAATCATTATTTGCCATCCAGCTGCAGGGCGGCCGCCCCTATAGTGAGTCGTATT
ACATGGTCATAGCTGTTTCCTGGCAGCTCTGGCCCGTGTCTCAAAATCTCTGATGTTACATTGCACAAGA
TAAAAATATATCATCATGAACAATAAAACTGTCTGCTTACATAAACAGTAATACAAGGGGTGTTATGAGC
CATATTCAACGGGAAACGTCGAGGCCGCGATTAAATTCCAACATGGATGCTGATTTATATGGGTATAAAT
GGGCTCGCGATAATGTCGGGCAATCAGGTGCGACAATCTATCGCTTGTATGGGAAGCCCGATGCGCCAGA
GTTGTTTCTGAAACATGGCAAAGGTAGCGTTGCCAATGATGTTACAGATGAGATGGTCAGACTAAACTGG
CTGACGGAATTTATGCCTCTTCCGACCATCAAGCATTTTATCCGTACTCCTGATGATGCATGGTTACTCA
CCACTGCGATCCCCGGAAAAACAGCATTCCAGGTATTAGAAGAATATCCTGATTCAGGTGAAAATATTGT
TGATGCGCTGGCAGTGTTCCTGCGCCGGTTGCATTCGATTCCTGTTTGTAATTGTCCTTTTAACAGCGAT
CGCGTATTTCGCCTTGCTCAGGCGCAATCACGAATGAATAACGGTTTGGTTGATGCGAGTGATTTTGATG
ACGAGCGTAATGGCTGGCCTGTTGAACAAGTCTGGAAAGAAATGCATAAACTTTTGCCATTCTCACCGGA
TTCAGTCGTCACTCATGGTGATTTCTCACTTGATAACCTTATTTTTGACGAGGGGAAATTAATAGGTTGT
ATTGATGTTGGACGAGTCGGAATCGCAGACCGATACCAGGATCTTGCCATCCTATGGAACTGCCTCGGTG
AGTTTTCTCCTTCATTACAGAAACGGCTTTTTCAAAAATATGGTATTGATAATCCTGATATGAATAAATT
GCAGTTTCATTTGATGCTCGATGAGTTTTTCTAATCAGAATTGGTTAATTGGTTGTAACACTGGCAGAGC
ATTACGCTGACTTGACGGGACGGCGCAAGCTCATGACCAAAATCCCTTAACGTGAGTTACGCGTCGTTCC
ACTGAGCGTCAGACCCCGTAGAAAAGATCAAAGGATCTTCTTGAGATCCTTTTTTTCTGCGCGTAATCTG
CTGCTTGCAAACAAAAAAACCACCGCTACCAGCGGTGGTTTGTTTGCCGGATCAAGAGCTACCAACTCTT
TTTCCGAAGGTAACTGGCTTCAGCAGAGCGCAGATACCAAATACTGTTCTTCTAGTGTAGCCGTAGTTAG
GCCACCACTTCAAGAACTCTGTAGCACCGCCTACATACCTCGCTCTGCTAATCCTGTTACCAGTGGCTGC
TGCCAGTGGCGATAAGTCGTGTCTTACCGGGTTGGACTCAAGACGATAGTTACCGGATAAGGCGCAGCGG
TCGGGCTGAACGGGGGGTTCGTGCACACAGCCCAGCTTGGAGCGAACGACCTACACCGAACTGAGATACC
TACAGCGTGAGCTATGAGAAAGCGCCACGCTTCCCGAAGGGAGAAAGGCGGACAGGTATCCGGTAAGCGG
CATGGTCGGAACAGGAGAGCGCACGAGGGAGCTTCCAGGGGGAAACGCCTGGTATCTTTATAGTCCTGTC
GGGTTTCGCCACCTCTGACTTGAGCGTCGATTTTTGTGATGCTCGTCAGGGGGGCGGAGCCTATGGAAAA
ACGCCAGCAACGCGGCCTTTTTACGGTTCCTGGCCTTTTGCTGGCCTTTTGCTCACATGTTCTTTCCTGC
GTTATCCCCTGATTCTGTGGATAACCGTATTACCGCCTTTGAGTGAGCTGATACCGCTCGCCGCAGCCGA
ACGACCGAGCGCAGCGAGTCAGTGAGCGAGGAAGCGGAAGAGCGCCCAATACGCAAACCGCCTCTCCCCG
CGCGTTGGCCGATTCATTAATGCAGCTGGCACGACAGGTTTCCCGACTGGAAAGCGGGCAGTGAGCGCAA
CGCAATTAATACGCGTACCGCTAGCCAGGAAGAGTTTGTAGAAACGCAAAAAGGCCATCCGTCAGGATGG
CCTTCTGCTTAGTTTGATGCCTGGCAGTTTATGGCGGGCGTCCTGCCCGCCACCCTCCGGGCCGTTGCTT
CACAACGTTCAAATCCGCTCCCGGCGGATTTGTCCTACTCAGGAGAGCGTTCACCGACAAACAACAGATA
AAACGAAAGGCCCAGTCTTCCGACTGAGCCTTTCGTTTTATTTGATGCCTGGCAGTTCCCTACTCTCGCG
TTAACGCTAGCATGGATGTTTTCCCAGTCACGACGTTGTAAAACGACGGCCAGTCTTAAGCT
Features (pLannotate 1.2.2; 22 found; start..end, strand, type, name):
      8..107     +  protein_bind   attL1: mutant version of attL; recombination site for the Gateway® LR reaction LR Clonase™
    110..136     +  CDS            3xHA (fragment): three tandem HA epitope tags
    146..556     +  CDS            avrXa10 (fragment): AVX10_XANOO - Experimental evidence at protein level: Swiss-Prot protein existence level 1. Avirulence protein. Induces the hypersensitive response (HR)in rice plants carrying the resistance gene Xa10. Activity depends on the presence of the core repeat domains; replacement with repeat domains from other proteins (AvrBs3 of X.euvesicatoria (AC P14727) or AvrXa7 of this organism) does not elicit the HR. Probably acts as a transcription factor in its host plant (rice) to induce plant resistance or disease. From Xanthomonas oryzae pv. oryzae.
    558..576     -  rep_origin     f1 ori (fragment): f1 bacteriophage origin of replication; arrow indicates direction of (+) strand synthesis
    581..736     -  CDS            lacZα (fragment): LacZα fragment of β-galactosidase; lacZ fragment
    744..762     +  promoter       T7 promoter: promoter for bacteriophage T7 RNA polymerase
    771..792     -  misc_feature   MCS (fragment): pBluescript multiple cloning site
    810..828     -  promoter       T3 promoter: promoter for bacteriophage T3 RNA polymerase
    873..889     -  protein_bind   lac operator: The lac repressor binds to the lac operator to inhibit transcription in E. coli. This inhibition can be relieved by adding lactose or isopropyl-β-D-thiogalactopyranoside (IPTG). lac repressor encoded by lacI
    897..927     -  promoter       lac promoter: promoter for the E. coli lac operon
    942..963     -  protein_bind   CAP binding site: CAP binding activates transcription in the presence of cAMP. E. coli catabolite activator protein
   1062..1181    +  CDS            avrBs3 (fragment): AVRB3_XANEU - Experimental evidence at protein level: Swiss-Prot protein existence level 1. Avirulence protein. Acts as a transcription factor in C.annuum plants. In susceptible plants lacking the Bs3 resistance gene induces expression of a number of genes, including genes homologous to a family of auxin-induced genes, alpha-expansin genes, pectate lyase, anthocyanidin glucoside rhamnosyl transferase and at least one transcription factor, UPA20. Their expression leads to plant hypertrophy in mesophyll cells, probably mainly mediated by UPA20 (PubMed:17962565). In resistant plants induces the h
   1182..1322    +  CDS            dddA (fragment): DDDA_BURC1 - Experimental evidence at protein level: Swiss-Prot protein existence level 1. Toxic component of a toxin-immunity protein module, which functions as a cellular contact-dependent growth inhibition (CDI) system. CDI modules allow bacteria to communicate with and inhibit the growth of closely related neighboring bacteria in a contact-dependent fashion. Bacteria that have this module inhibit or kill bacteria without it, giving them a growth advantage. Probably specifically inhibited by cognate immunity protein DddI (Probable). The C-terminal 163 residue fragment has double-stranded DN
   1335..1583    +  CDS            UGI: UNGI_BPPB2 - Experimental evidence at protein level: Swiss-Prot protein existence level 1. This protein binds specifically and reversibly to the host uracil-DNA glycosylase, preventing removal of uracil residues from PBS2 DNA by the host uracil-excision repair system. From Bacillus phage PBS2 (Bacteriophage PBS2).
   1612..1707    -  protein_bind   attL4: mutant version of attL; recombination site for the Gateway® LR reaction LR Clonase™
   1733..1751    -  promoter       T7 promoter: promoter for bacteriophage T7 RNA polymerase
   1885..2694    +  CDS            KanR: aminoglycoside phosphotransferase; aph(3')-Ia; confers resistance to kanamycin in bacteria or G418 (Geneticin®) in eukaryotes
   2841..3429    +  rep_origin     ori: high-copy-number ColE1/pMB1/pBR322/pUC origin of replication
   3612..3704    +  CDS            lacI (fragment): lac repressor; lacI; The lac repressor binds to the lac operator to inhibit transcription in E. coli. This inhibition can be relieved by adding lactose or isopropyl-β-D-thiogalactopyranoside (IPTG).
   3759..3786    -  terminator     rrnB T2 terminator: transcription terminator T2 from the E. coli rrnB gene
   3918..3961    +  terminator     rrnB T1 terminator: Escherichia coli rrnB; transcription terminator T1 from the E. coli rrnB gene
   4008..4044    -  CDS            lacZα (fragment): LacZα fragment of β-galactosidase; lacZ fragment
