[The description below was written by a language model from this plasmid's Addgene catalogue record and pLannotate feature annotations shown in this document.]
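Description:
E1_pENTR_L1-L4_HD_G1333-DddtoxA-N is a Multisite Gateway entry clone, about 4.1 kb, used as the first module when assembling ptpTALECD vectors, which are plastid-targeted TALE-based cytidine deaminases for base editing of the chloroplast genome in plants such as Arabidopsis thaliana. It is maintained in E. coli on a high-copy ColE1/pUC-type origin with kanamycin selection (KanR, aph(3')-Ia). rrnB T1 and T2 terminators lie upstream of the cassette, as is usual for pENTR-type plasmids. The catalogue lists the backbone as PINII and the vector type only as "Other".

The payload lies between attL1 and attL4, the sites through which an LR reaction transfers it, together with other entry clones, into a destination vector. It begins with a fragment of an HA epitope tag, followed by a TALE N-terminal segment (annotated by homology to AvrXa10). Next comes a lacZα stuffer with lac promoter/operator, T7 and T3 promoters and pBluescript polylinker remnants. This stuffer occupies the position where a DNA-binding repeat array would sit, presumably as a placeholder to be replaced by custom platinum TALEN repeats, although the record does not say so explicitly. Downstream are a TALE C-terminal segment (AvrBs3 homology), a fragment of the Burkholderia cenocepacia DddA double-stranded-DNA cytidine deaminase, and the phage PBS2 uracil glycosylase inhibitor (UGI), which blocks excision of the uracil produced by deamination. The name indicates the N-terminal half of DddA toxin split at G1333, and "HD" probably refers to the last half-repeat's specificity residues.

The clone encodes one "hand" of the pair, so deaminase activity requires a partner carrying the complementary half. No plant promoter or plastid transit peptide is annotated within the cassette.
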