Addgene plasmid #191581: E1_pENTR_L1-L4_HD_G1333-DddtoxA-N
Purpose: ptpTALECD vector assembly, Entry clone 1 with attL1 and L4
Depositing lab: Shin-ichi Arimura. Depositing organization: The University of Tokyo. Publication: Targeted base editing in the plastid genome of Arabidopsis thaliana. Nakazato I, Okuno M, Yamamoto H, Tamura Y, Itoh T, Shikanai T, Takanashi H, Tsutsumi N, Arimura SI. Nat Plants. 2021 Jul;7(7):906-913. doi: 10.1038/s41477-021-00954-6. Epub 2021 Jul 1. PubMed 34211131.
Backbone
  Vector backbone: PINII
  Vector type: Other
Growth in bacteria
  Bacterial resistance: Kanamycin, 50 μg/mL
  Growth temperature: 37°C
  Growth strain: DH5alpha
  Copy number: High Copy
Gene/Insert
  Gene/Insert name: C and N termini of platinum TALEN, 1/2 a cytidine deaminase domain of DddA of B. cenocepacia, and a uracil glycosylase inhibitor
  Species: Synthetic
  Cloning method: Ligation Independent Cloning
Terms and licenses: Academic/Nonprofit Terms; Industry Terms: Not Available to Industry
Depositor comments: Multisite Gateway entry vector to express one hand of pTALECD-UGI
How to cite: E1_pENTR_L1-L4_HD_G1333-DddtoxA-N was a gift from Shin-ichi Arimura (Addgene plasmid # 191581 ; http://n2t.net/addgene:191581 ; RRID:Addgene_191581)
